>Addgene plasmid #145879 | pAc5.1B-lambdaN-HA-DmXRN1_A | depositor full sequence | sequence record 288324 | Full Sequence
CTTCAAGGAATTAATTCTATATTCTAAAAACACAAATGATACTTCTAAAAAAAATCATGAATGGCATCAA
CTCTGAATCAAATCTTTGCAGATGCACCTACTTCTCATTTCCACTGTCACATCATTTTTCCAGATCTCGC
TGCCTGTTATGTGGCCCACAAACCAAGACACGTTTTATGGCCATTAAAGCTGGCTGATCGTCGCCAAACA
CCAAATACATATCAATATGTACATTCGAGAAAGAAGCGATCAAAGAAGCGTCTTCGGGCGAGTAGGAGAA
TGCGGAGGAGAAGGAGAACGAGCTGATCTAGTATCTCTCCACAATCCAATGCCAACTGACCAACTGGCCA
TATTCGGAGCAATTTGAAGCCAATTTCCATCGCCTGGCGATCGCTCCATTCTTGGCTATATGTTTTTCAC
CGTTCCCGGGGCCATTTTCAAAGACTCGTCGGTAAGATAAGATTGTGTCACTCGCTGTCTCTCTTCATTT
GTCGAAGAATGCTGAGGAATTTCGCGATGACGTCGGCGAGTATTTTGAAGAATGAGAATAATTTGTATTT
ATACGAAAATCAGTTAGTGGAATTTTCTACAAAAACATGTTATCTATAGATAATTTTGTTGCAAAATATG
TTGACTATGACAAAGATTGTATGTATATACCTTTAATGTATTCTCATTTTCTTATGTATTTATAATGGCA
ATGATGATACTGATGATATTTTAAGATGATGCCAGACCACAGGCTGATTTCTGCGTCTTTTGCCGAACGC
AGTGCATGTGCGGTTGTTGTTTTTTGGAATAGTTTCAATTTTCGGACTGTCCGCTTTGATTTCAGTTTCT
TGGCTTATTCAAAAAGCAAAGTAAAGCCAAAAAAGCGAGATGGCAATACCAAATGCGGCAAAACGGTAGT
GGAAGGAAAGGGGTGCGGGGCAGCGGAAGGAAGGGTGGGGCGGGGCGTGGCGGGGTCTGTGGCTGGGCGC
GACGTCACCGACGTTGGAGCCACTCCTTTGACCATGTGTGCGTGTGTGTATTATTCGTGTCTCGCCACTC
GCCGGTTGTTTTTTTCTTTTTATCTCGCTCTCTCTAGCGCCATCTCGTACGCATGCTCAACGCACCGCAT
GTTGCCGTGTCCTTTATGCGTCATTTTGGCTCGAAATAGGCAATTATTTAAACAAAGATTAGTCAACGAA
AACGCTAAAATAAATAAGTCTACAATATGGTTACTTATTGCCATGTGTGTGCAGCCAACGATAGCAACAA
AAGCAACAACACAGTGGCTTTCCCTCTTTCACTTTTTGTTTGCAAGCGCGTGCGAGCAAGACGGCACGAC
CGGCAAACGCAATTACGCTGACAAAGAGCAGACGAAGTTTTGGCCGAAAAACATCAAGGCGCCTGATACG
AATGCATTTGCAATAACAATTGCGATATTTAATATTGTTTATGAAGCTGTTTGACTTCAAAACACACAAA
AAAAAAAATAAAACAAATTATTTGAAAGAGAATTAGGAATCGGACAGCTTATCGTTACGGGCTAACAGCA
CACCGAGACGAAATAGCTTACCTGACGTCACAGCCTCTGGAAGAACTGCCGCCAAGCAGAGAGAGAGAGA
AAAAGAGGGAGAGCAGCTTAGACCGCATGTGCTTGTGTGTGAGGCGTCTCTCTCTTCGTCTCCTGTTTGC
GCAAACGCATAGACTGCACTGAGAAAATCGATTACCTATTTTTTATGAATGAATATTTGCACTATTACTA
TTCAAAACTATTAAGATAGCAATCACATTCAATAGCCAAATACTATACCACCTGAGCGATGCAACGAAAT
GATCAATTTGAGCAAAAATGCTGCATATTTAGGACGGCATCATTATAGAAATGCTTCTTGCTGTGTACTT
TTCTCTCGTCTGGCAGCTGTTTCGCCGTTATTGTTAAAACCGGCTTAAGTTAGGTGTGTTTTCTACGACT
AGTGATGCCCCTACTAGAAGATGTGTGTTGCACAAATGTCCCTGAATAACCAATTTGAAGTGCAGATAGC
AGTAAACGTAAGCTAATATGAATATTATTTAACTGTAATGTTTTAATATCGCTGGACATTACTAATAAAC
CCACTATAAACACATGTACATATGTATGTTTTGGCATACAATGAGTAGTTGGGGAAAAAATGTGTAAAAG
CACCGTGACCATCACAGCATAAAGATAACCAGCTGAAGTATCGAATATGAGTAACCCCCAAATTGAATCA
CATGCCGCAACTGATAGGACCCATGGAAGTACACTCTTCATGGCGATATACAAGACACACACAAGCACGA
ACACCCAGTTGCGGAGGAAATTCTCCGTAAATGAAAACCCAATCGGCGAACAATTCATACCCATATATGG
TAAAAGTTTTGAACGCGACTTGAGAGCGGAGAGCATTGCGGCTGATAAGGTTTTAGCGCTAAGCGGGCTT
TATAAAACGGGCTGCGGGACCAGTTTTCATATCACTACCGTTTGAGTTCTTGTGCTGTGTGGATACTCCT
CCCGACACAAAGCCGCTCCATCAGCCAGCAGTCGTCTAATCCAGAGACCCCGGATCGGGGTACCAACATG
GACGCACAAACACGACGACGTGAGCGTCGCGCTGAGAAACAAGCTCAATGGAAAGCTGCAAACGGTGGAT
CTCCTCCACATATGGCTTACCCATACGATGTTCCAGATTACGCTCCTCCAAGCTTGAATTCTGCAGATAT
CCAGCACAGTGGCGGCCGCATGGGCGTTCCCAAGTTCTTTCGCTACATCAGCGAGCGATATCCGTGCCTC
AGCGAATTGGCGCGGGAGCACTGCATACCCGAGTTCGACAATCTGTACTTGGACATGAACGGCATTGTCC
ACAACTGCTCGCATCCGGACGACAACAACATACACTTTCACCTGGAGGAGGAGCAGATATTCCAGGAAAT
CTTCAACTACGTAGACAAGCTGTTCTACCTGATCAAGCCGCAGCGCCTCTTCTTCCTTTCAGTTGACGGG
GTGGCTCCACGGGCCAAGATGAACCAGCAGCGCAGCCGGCGATTCCGGACGGCGCGCGAGGCGGAGCAGC
AGGAGGCCAAGGCGGCCCAGCGAGGCGAGTTGCGAGAGCACGAGCGCTTCGACAGCAACTGCATTACGCC
GGGCACCGAATTCATGGTGCGTCTGCAGGAGGGACTGCGCGCCTTTCTCAAAACGAAGATTTCGACGGAT
CCGCTGTGGCAGCGTTGCACCGTAATCCTAAGTGGCCAGGAGGCGCCCGGCGAGGGCGAGCACAAGATCA
TGGACTACATTCGGTACATGAAGACGCAGCCGGACTATGATCCCAATACACGACACTGCCTTTACGGCCT
GGACGCCGATCTGATCATTCTGGGCCTCTGCACCCACGAGCTGCACTTCGTGGTGCTGCGCGAGGAGGTC
AAGTTCGGGCGCAACGTCAAGCGCACCTCGGTGGAGGAGACGCGCTTCTTCCTGCTGCACCTGGGTCTGC
TGCGCGAGTACCTCGAGCTGGAGTTCGACGCCCTGAGAACAGACGAGCACAAATTGGACATTGCGCAGCT
TATCGACGACTGGGTGCTGATGGGCTTTTTGGTCGGCAACGACTTCATTCCCCACCTGCCGTGCCTGCAC
ATTTCATCAAATGCACTGCCGCTGCTCTACCGCACCTACATCGGCATTTACCCGACCCTCGGCGGCAACA
TCAACGAGAACGGCAAGCTCAACCTGCGCCGCTTGCAGATTTTCATATCGGCCCTCACCGAGGTGGAGCT
GGATCACTTCAAGGAGCACGCCGACGACTTGAAGTACATGAACAACAAATCAGAGGCGTTCGACATGGAC
GTCGGCGAGATCACCGAGTCTCAAAACCTCGACTCCGATCTCGGAGCCCTCATCAACAAGAGCATGCTGC
TCTACGATGACGACAGCGAGGAGGACTGCTCCGACGAGAACGCGGTTCTTCTGAAGGAGTTCCAGAACTA
CAAGCGAAACTTCTACCGCAACAAGTTCAAGCGTGATCCGAATGATGAACTGATCGAGGAACTGTGCCAC
CACTACGTCAATGCGCTGCAGTGGGTGCTCGACTACTACTACCGTGGCGTGCAGTCCTGGGACTGGTACT
ATCCCTTCCACTACACTCCATTCATCAGCGACCTCAAGAACATCGAGCAGGTGGAGATCGCCTTCCACAT
GGGCACGCCCTTTCTGCCATTCCAGCAGCTTCTGGCGGTACTGCCGGCGGCCAGTGCAAAGCTTCTCCCT
GTCGCCTACCACGACCTCATGCTGCTGCCGACCAGCCCGCTGGCCGAGTTCTATCCACTGGAGTTCGAGA
GCGACCTCAATGGCAAGAAACACGATTGGGAGGCGGTTGTGCTGATACCCTTCATCGATGAGGGTCGGCT
GCTGGCCGCTATGCTGCCATGCGAGGCTCAGCTGTCGCTGGAGGAGCGCGAACGCAACCGACACGGTCCC
ATGTATGTGTACAAATACAGTACGGTGGCGCAGGGTCCCATGCCAGCGTATCCACCGCTGAGGGCTCTTC
CCGTGCTCTACTGCACGGAGGTGGCCAAGTGGTCGCACGAAATCGCAGTCAATCTGCCGTACAGCGTGTG
CATCGAGCTACCAAATGCGGCGAGAACCGTTTTCTTCCCGGGATTTCCCACCATGCAGCATCTGCCCTTC
GATTTCGAGCTGCGCAACGACCGCGTCAAGGTGTTCGAACAGGTCAGTCGCAACCAGAACATTGTGCTAA
AACCACGCAAGCGCCAGCTGGAGGACACACTGACGGCGGTGGCCTCCCAGTACCTCGGGAAGGTGATCCA
CGTCGGCTGGCCGCATCTCGTCAAGGCGATAGTGGTGCGCGTGGCCACGCGAGATCAGCGCGTCGACAGC
GAGGGAATCACGCTAAACGATTCGCGGCGTTTCGACTCGGAATGCAAGGCACTGCAGGAACACTTTATCA
ATCGTATGGGAATACAGTTTGCCAACTATGATGTGCTCGTCTATGTGCGCACCTTTGCCGGCAATTCGAC
GGAGTTCCGCGACAAGGGGGCATTGATGGTGCGCGACTCGTGGAGCAGCTCCGTCACCGGCTATCCAGCC
CAGGGCGTGGTGGCCGATCTGACTGTGTGGGAAAGAATGCGCAAGAATTTCCTCAACGTGGAGCACTACT
TCCCCGTTGGCAGCACGATCTTCTTGATCACGGATCCGTATTACGGCAGCGAGGGAACTGTGCAGGACCC
ACGGCTGGCCTACACCAACGGCCGGATTCAAGTCAGCATCATGGTGCGACCGGAACCGAAAGTAAATGCG
GCACGTCAGCTGCAGGAAGAGCGGGACCGGGACTATCTGAGCACCTTCCAGGTCTGCAACTTGCTCCGAA
TCAGTGGCCGCACCCTGGGACGCCTAAGTGGCACCGTGTGGGTGGTGCTCGGTCCGCGGCGTCAGAAGAT
GGAAAACGTGACCAAGCACAACATTGGCCTGCAGCTCAAGTATCCGCGGCAGAACGAGGAGCGTGCCGGA
TACTGCTTCCGCACGAACAACCAGTGGTACTACTCCAGCCTGGCCGTGGATCTGATGCGTAACTATTGCC
AGCGTTACCCAGACGTTATCGACTTCTTTGGCGACTCCAACGATCGCGCCGAGTTCGTATTCGAACAGGA
CGTGTTCCCCAATGCGGTTGGCCATCGCCGCGTCGAGGAACTGGCCAACTGGGTGCGCCAGCAGCCGCAC
ATGAAAGTGGAGCGCATCTCTTGCGGCTCCAAGACGGTCTGCCGCGAGACCATCGAACTGCTGATAGCCG
CCGTCGACGACCTGCGCTCACTGCCCGTCAAGCACGTTAAACTGCAGGTGAAGCCGCACTTGCTCATCAA
GCCCAATGTCACACTGCCAGATGTCTACCGATCAAAGCGCCCGGTGCGTCTCTTCGATCGCGTCGTAATC
GTACGCACCATTTACATGGTGCCCGTGGGCACTAAGGGCACCGTGATTGGCATTCATCCCGTTACGGACC
CCAACCCGGTCCGCCTGGAGTGCGTCCATGCTGTCGACACGTTCTGCAAGGTGCTGTTCGACAGCCCCGT
TCCGAACTGCAACAACATCCATGGCATCGCCGAAGACCGAGTTTACAAGGTGCCCGAAATTGCCCTGGTG
ATCATCAAGACGGATGAGGAAGGAAAGAAGCAGAACGACTGCGAACTGCCGGTGAGGGATCCTCAGCCGA
ACCAGGCACAGGACGAGCCAGTCCGCGCGACCAGCAGTCGCTATGTGACCGCCGCAGGGTCCACCTCGGT
CCCGATCACGATGAAGACCCAAATTAGCGACGAATTCGTCAAGACGCGTAGCGATCCGATAGCCCGTACG
GATTCGTACAAGCCATCGTCGGAGCCAAAACCGGTGCCGGTGCCGGAGCAGATTACCAACTGGCGGGAAC
GCGTCAGTACGCCAACAAACAAACCGCAGCCTGCGCCAAATAATTGGCGCATAAATCGGTCTTCATCACG
TCAACAGGGCGGTAGTATTTTTGTTGCTCCGCCCACAAAAACTCCTGATGCAGCTGCAAGCACTGCTTCC
ACTGCATTCACCGCAGCCTCGTCCGCAACGCTGACTCCTCTGGATCAGACCTTGGCGCTCATGTCGGTTT
TGGGCGTGGGTGAGGACCAGAGCTCGCCGCCACTCCAGGAGGCGGTGCAGCAGCAACGTCCGCCACTACT
TCAACAGCAAAGAGCTCCGTTTCCCGGACAAATGCCCAATCTACCCAAGCCACCGCTCTTCTGGCAGCAA
GAGGCGCAGAAGCAGGAGGCGCTGCAGCAGGAGGCGCAGCAGCAGGAGGCGCAGAAGAAGCAGCAGCAGG
CGCATGCGCAAATGGAGCCTGAACGTATCAATAGCCAGCATTTCTACAGAAGCGGCCAGACAGGAGCGGC
GTTGAATCAGCCGCCATTGGGTGCTCCATCAAAAAGGCAGTGGCATGAGTGGGTGCACCCGCGCATGCAG
CACGCCAACGCATTCCACGCTGGCGTCAACAATGGATATCAGATGCGTCCCAAAAAGAATATAGCTGCGC
AGAGCACCTTTAACAACAACGTGCACATGCACCTCCAGCAACCATATTACCCGAATCAGCAGCAGCAGCA
GCAGCAGCAGCAGCCACTCCAGCTGACGGAGATCAACAATGCGCCACCGCGATACTCAACGATCCAAGAT
TTTGTGCCCATACAGGCGTACCGTCCCAAGAAATTAAATCGCGTCCAACCAGCCGGTCGTCAGGACGTCG
ATGCCACCAAGAATCCTAGTCGTTCGCCTGTGTTGCAGCAACCGACGAACGAGACTATAGACACAAAGGC
CAGTTCTAGTCTTCCGGTACAATCAGCAGGCGAACAGGTGATTGGACTGATGCAAACGCTTGAAATTAAG
CCGGCTGCGTCGCAGTCCGAATCTGATGGGGTCTCAACAGGCAGTGCGAACGCGCCCACAGCAACGACAT
CATCCCAGGCGGTCAACCGAAGGAAGCATCGAGTGCCTCGCATCGGAGCCAAGTTCGACTTGGAATACAT
ACTGCCCGACTCCCCGCATCCAACTTAATCTAGAGGGCCCGCGGTTCGAAGGTAAGCCTATCCCTAACCC
TCTCCTCGGTCTCGATTCTACGCGTACCGGTCATCATCACCATCACCATTGAGTTTAAACCCGCTGATCA
GCCTCGACTGTGCCTTCTAAGGCCTGAGCTCGCTGATCAGCCTCGATCGAGGATCCAGACATGATAAGAT
ACATTGATGAGTTTGGACAAACCACAACTAGAATGCAGTGAAAAAAATGCTTTATTTGTGAAATTTGTGA
TGCTATTGCTTTATTTGTAACCATTATAAGCTGCAATAAACAAGTTAACAACAACAATTGCATTCATTTT
ATGTTTCAGGTTCAGGGGGAGGTGTGGGAGGTTTTTTAAAGCAAGTAAAACCTCTACAAATGTGGTATGG
CTGATTATGATCAGTCGACCGATGCCCTTGAGAGCCTTCAACCCAGTCAGCTCCTTCCGGTGGGCGCGGG
GCATGACTATCGTCGCCGCACTTATGACTGTCTTCTTTATCATGCAACTCGTAGGACAGGTGCCGGCAGC
GCTCTGGGTCATTTTCGGCGAGGACCGCTTTCGCTGGAGCGCGACGATGATCGGCCTGTCGCTTGCGGTA
TTCGGAATCTTGCACGCCCTCGCTCAAGCCTTCGTCACTGGTCCCGCCACCAAACGTTTCGGCGAGAAGC
AGGCCATTATCGCCGGCATGGCGGCCGACGCGCTGGGCTACGTCTTGCTGGCGTTCGCGACGCGAGGCTG
GATGGCCTTCCCCATTATGATTCTTCTCGCTTCCGGCGGCATCGGGATGCCCGCGTTGCAGGCCATGCTG
TCCAGGCAGGTAGATGACGACCATCAGGGACAGCTTCAAGGATCGCTCGCGGCTCTTACCAGCCAGCAAA
AGGCCAGGAACCGTAAAAAGGCCGCGTTGCTGGCGTTTTTCCATAGGCTCCGCCCCCCTGACGAGCATCA
CAAAAATCGACGCTCAAGTCAGAGGTGGCGAAACCCGACAGGACTATAAAGATACCAGGCGTTTCCCCCT
GGAAGCTCCCTCGTGCGCTCTCCTGTTCCGACCCTGCCGCTTACCGGATACCTGTCCGCCTTTCTCCCTT
CGGGAAGCGTGGCGCTTTCTCAATGCTCACGCTGTAGGTATCTCAGTTCGGTGTAGGTCGTTCGCTCCAA
GCTGGGCTGTGTGCACGAACCCCCCGTTCAGCCCGACCGCTGCGCCTTATCCGGTAACTATCGTCTTGAG
TCCAACCCGGTAAGACACGACTTATCGCCACTGGCAGCAGCCACTGGTAACAGGATTAGCAGAGCGAGGT
ATGTAGGCGGTGCTACAGAGTTCTTGAAGTGGTGGCCTAACTACGGCTACACTAGAAGGACAGTATTTGG
TATCTGCGCTCTGCTGAAGCCAGTTACCTTCGGAAAAAGAGTTGGTAGCTCTTGATCCGGCAAACAAACC
ACCGCTGGTAGCGGTGGTTTTTTTGTTTGCAAGCAGCAGATTACGCGCAGAAAAAAAGGATCTCAAGAAG
ATCCTTTGATCTTTTCTACGGGGTCTGACGCTCAGTGGAACGAAAACTCACGTTAAGGGATTTTGGTCAT
GAGATTATCAAAAAGGATCTTCACCTAGATCCTTTTAAATTAAAAATGAAGTTTTAAATCAATCTAAAGT
ATATATGAGTAAACTTGGTCTGACAGTTACCAATGCTTAATCAGTGAGGCACCTATCTCAGCGATCTGTC
TATTTCGTTCATCCATAGTTGCCTGACTCCCCGTCGTGTAGATAACTACGATACGGGAGGGCTTACCATC
TGGCCCCAGTGCTGCAATGATACCGCGAGACCCACGCTCACCGGCTCCAGATTTATCAGCAATAAACCAG
CCAGCCGGAAGGGCCGAGCGCAGAAGTGGTCCTGCAACTTTATCCGCCTCCATCCAGTCTATTAATTGTT
GCCGGGAAGCTAGAGTAAGTAGTTCGCCAGTTAATAGTTTGCGCAACGTTGTTGCCATTGCTGCAGGCAT
CGTGGTGTCACGCTCGTCGTTTGGTATGGCTTCATTCAGCTCCGGTTCCCAACGATCAAGGCGAGTTACA
TGATCCCCCATGTTGTGCAAAAAAGCGGTTAGCTCCTTCGGTCCTCCGATCGTTGTCAGAAGTAAGTTGG
CCGCAGTGTTATCACTCATGGTTATGGCAGCACTGCATAATTCTCTTACTGTCATGCCATCCGTAAGATG
CTTTTCTGTGACTGGTGAGTACTCAACCAAGTCATTCTGAGAATAGTGTATGCGGCGACCGAGTTGCTCT
TGCCCGGCGTCAACACGGGATAATACCGCGCCACATAGCAGAACTTTAAAAGTGCTCATCATTGGAAAAC
GTTCTTCGGGGCGAAAACTCTCAAGGATCTTACCGCTGTTGAGATCCAGTTCGATGTAACCCACTCGTGC
ACCCAACTGATCTTCAGCATCTTTTACTTTCACCAGCGTTTCTGGGTGAGCAAAAACAGGAAGGCAAAAT
GCCGCAAAAAAGGGAATAAGGGCGACACGGAAATGTTGAATACTCATACTCTTCCTTTTTCAATATTATT
GAAGCATTTATCAGGGTTATTGTCTCATGAGCGGATACATATTTGAATGTATTTAGAAAAATAAACAAAT
AGGGGTTCCGCGCACATTTCCCCGAAAAGTGCCACCTGACGTCTAAGAAACCATTATTATCATGACATTA
ACCTATAAAAATAGGCGTATCACGAGGCCCTTTCGT
Features (pLannotate 1.2.2; 12 found; start..end, strand, type, name):
     56..2568    +  promoter       Ac5 promoter: Drosophila melanogaster actin 5C promoter
   2588..2653    +  CDS            N (fragment): REGN_LAMBD - Experimental evidence at protein level: Swiss-Prot protein existence level 1. Plays a role as a transcriptional antitermination factor that allows the virus to initiate its lytic phase. Activates expression of the delayed viral early genes by modifying host RNA polymerase (RNAP) into a form that is resistant to termination signals. This antitermination function requires the host NusA protein which serves to stabilize the interaction between antitermination protein N and host RNA polymerase. From Escherichia phage lambda (Bacteriophage lambda).
   2678..2704    +  CDS            3xHA (fragment): three tandem HA epitope tags
   2750..3877    +  CDS            exo2 (fragment): XRN1_SCHPO - Experimental evidence at protein level: Swiss-Prot protein existence level 1. Multifunctional protein that exhibits several independent functions at different levels of the cellular processes (PubMed:8188690, PubMed:1637812). 5'-3' exonuclease component of the nonsense-mediated mRNA decay (NMD) which is a highly conserved mRNA degradation pathway, an RNA surveillance system whose role is to identify and rid cells of mRNA with premature termination codons and thus prevents accumulation of potentially harmful truncated proteins (By similarity). Involved in the degradation of several
   7124..7141    -  CDS            KA2 (fragment): first 150 residues of the mouse kainate receptor subunit 2 mediates targeting to the neuronal soma (Shemesh et al., 2017)
   7611..7652    +  CDS            V5 tag: epitope tag from simian virus 5
   7752..7886    -  polyA_signal   SV40 poly(A) signal: SV40 polyadenylation signal
   7909..7993    -  CDS            large T antigen (fragment): large T antigen from SV40 (simian virus 40)
   7994..8464    +  CDS            TcR (fragment): tetracycline efflux protein; tet; confers resistance to tetracycline
   8508..9096    -  rep_origin     ori: high-copy-number ColE1/pMB1/pBR322/pUC origin of replication
   9267..10127   -  CDS            AmpR: β-lactamase; bla; confers resistance to ampicillin, carbenicillin, and related antibiotics
  10128..10232   -  promoter       AmpR promoter: bla
