[The description below was written by a language model from this plasmid's Addgene catalogue record and pLannotate feature annotations shown in this document.]
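Description:
pAc5.1B-lambdaN-HA-DmXRN1_A is an insect-cell expression plasmid of about 10.3 kb for producing Drosophila melanogaster XRN1 (the pacman/pcm gene product), the cytoplasmic 5'-to-3' exoribonuclease. The catalogue lists the backbone as unknown, although the name and annotated parts point to a pAc5.1B-type vector. It is maintained in E. coli through a ColE1/pUC-family origin and selected with ampicillin via the bla gene and its promoter. The repository lists it as low copy even though the annotated origin is of the high-copy type.

Expression is driven by the constitutive Drosophila actin 5C promoter. Immediately downstream lies a short fragment of the bacteriophage lambda N protein, the peptide that binds boxB RNA hairpins, followed by an HA epitope (annotated as a partial match to a 3xHA element) and then the XRN1 coding region. The annotation tool identified only the conserved N-terminal nuclease portion, by homology to the fission yeast orthologue, but the spacing of the features is consistent with a much longer open reading frame. The insert corresponds to transcript variant A and carries one silent mutation relative to the reference sequence. A vector-derived V5 tag and an SV40 polyadenylation signal follow the insert; the record does not say whether the V5 tag is in frame with XRN1. Short hits to a kainate receptor fragment, SV40 large T antigen and a tetracycline resistance fragment look like incidental matches or backbone remnants rather than functional elements.

The lambdaN fusion suits the construct to tethering assays in cultured fly cells, in which the protein is recruited to a boxB-containing reporter mRNA, with HA allowing detection. It comes from work on the links between deadenylation and decapping in mRNA decay.
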