Addgene plasmid #145879: pAc5.1B-lambdaN-HA-DmXRN1_A
Purpose: Insect Expression of DmXRN1
Depositing lab: Elisa Izaurralde. Depositing organization: Max Planck Institute for Developmental Biology. Publication: HPat provides a link between deadenylation and decapping in metazoa. Haas G, Braun JE, Igreja C, Tritschler F, Nishihara T, Izaurralde E. J Cell Biol. 2010 Apr 19. 189(2):289-302. 10.1083/jcb.200910141 PubMed 20404111.
Backbone
  Vector backbone: Unknown
  Vector type: Insect Expression
Growth in bacteria
  Bacterial resistance: Ampicillin, 100 μg/mL
  Growth temperature: 37°C
  Growth strain: DH5alpha
  Copy number: Low Copy
Gene/Insert
  Gene/Insert name: DmXRN1 (alt name: pacman)
  Species: D. melanogaster (fly)
  Mutation: one silent mutation compared to the sequence given by NCBI:NM_078684.3 variant A.
  Entrez Gene: pcm (a.k.a. Dmel_CG3291, CG3291, DmXrn1, Dmel\CG3291, Pcm, XRN1, XRN1/pcm, Xrn1, Xrn1p)
  Cloning method: Unknown
Terms and licenses: Academic/Nonprofit Terms; Industry Terms: Not Available to Industry
Depositor comments: Plasmids from this collection were made available to the research community and donated after the lab closed. Please note that the sequence provided by the depositing laboratory may be theoretical/predicted or based on Sanger sequencing results. There may be discrepancies between sequencing results obtained by Addgene and the depositor sequence. If an Addgene verified sequence is not available, please contact before placing your order to request that our lab fully sequence the plasmid.
How to cite: pAc5.1B-lambdaN-HA-DmXRN1_A was a gift from Elisa Izaurralde (Addgene plasmid # 145879 ; http://n2t.net/addgene:145879 ; RRID:Addgene_145879)
